>Addgene plasmid #140412 | GS1.1/CURT1B | depositor full sequence | sequence record 272458 | GS1.1/CURT1B sequence 11348 bps
TGAGACTTTTCAACAAAGGGTAATATCGGGAAACCTCCTCGGATTCCATTGCCCAGCTATCTGTCACTTC
ATCAAAAGGACAGTAGAAAAGGAAGGTGGCACCTACAAATGCCATCATTGCGATAAAGGAAAGGCTATCG
TTCAAGATGCCCCTGCCGACAGTGGTCCCAAAGATGGACCCCCACCCACGAGGAGCATCGTGGAAAAAGA
AGACGTTCCAACCACGTCTTCAAAGCAAGTGGATTGATGTGATATCTCCACTGACGTAAGGGATGACGCA
CAATCCCACTATCCTTCGCAAGACCCTTCCTCTATATAAGGAAGTTCATTTCATTTGGAGAGGACTCCGG
TATTTTTACAACAATTACCACAACAAAACAAACAACAAACAACATTACAATTTACTATTCTAGTCGACCT
GCAGGCGGCCGCACTAGTGATATCACAAGTTTATGGTGAGCAAGGGCGAGGAGAATAACATGGCCATCAT
CAAGGAGTTCATGCGCTTCAAGGTGCACATGGAGGGCTCCGTGAACGGCCACGAGTTCGAGATCGAGGGC
GAGGGCGAGGGCCGCCCCTACGAGGCCTTTCAGACCGCTAAGCTGAAGGTGACCAAGGGTGGCCCCCTGC
CCTTCGCCTGGGACATCCTGTCCCCTCAGTTCATGTACGGCTCCAAGGTCTACATTAAGCACCCAGCCGA
CATCCCCGACTACTTCAAGCTGTCCTTCCCCGAGGGCTTCAGGTGGGAGCGCGTGATGAACTTCGAGGAC
GGCGGCATTATTCACGTTAACCAGGACTCCTCCCTGCAGGACGGCGTGTTCATCTACAAGGTGAAGCTGC
GCGGCACCAACTTCCCCTCCGACGGCCCCGTAATGCAGAAGAAGACCATGGGCTGGGAGGCCTCCGAGGA
GCGGATGTACCCCGAGGACGGCGCCCTGAAGAGCGAGATCAAGAAGAGGCTGAAGCTGAAGGACGGCGGC
CACTACGCCGCCGAGGTCAAGACCACCTACAAGGCCAAGAAGCCCGTGCAGCTGCCCGGCGCCTACATCG
TCGACATCAAGTTGGACATCGTGTCCCACAACGAGGACTACACCATCGTGGAACAGTACGAACGCGCCGA
GGGCCGCCACTCCACCGGCGGCATGGACGAGCTGTACAAGTAATCGTTCAGCTTTCTTGTACAAAGTGGT
GATATCCCGCGGCCATGCTAGAGTCCGCAAAAATCACCAGTCTCTCTCTACAAATCTATCTCTCTCTATT
TTTCTCCAGAATAATGTGTGAGTAGTTCCCAGATAAGGGAATTAGGGTTCTTATAGGGTTTCGCTCATGT
GTTGAGCATATAAGAAACCCTTAGTATGTATTTGTATTTGTAAAATACTTCTATCAATAAAATTTCTAAT
TCCTAAAACCAAAATCCAGTGACCTGCAGGCATGCGACGTCGGGCCCAAGCTTAGCTTGAGCTTGGATCA
GATTGTCGTTTCCCGCCTTCAGTTTAAACTATCAGTGTTTGACAGGATATATTGGCGGGTAAACCTAAGA
GAAAAGAGCGTTTATTAGAATAATCGGATATTTAAAAGGGCGTGAAAAGGTTTATCCGTTCGTCCATTTG
TATGTGCATGCCAACCACAGGGTTCCCCTCGGGATCAAAGTACTTTAAAGTACTTTAAAGTACTTTAAAG
TACTTTGATCCAACCCCTCCGCTGCTATAGTGCAGTCGGCTTCTGACGTTCAGTGCAGCCGTCTTCTGAA
AACGACATGTCGCACAAGTCCTAAGTTACGCGACAGGCTGCCGCCCTGCCCTTTTCCTGGCGTTTTCTTG
TCGCGTGTTTTAGTCGCATAAAGTAGAATACTTGCGACTAGAACCGGAGACATTACGCCATGAACAAGAG
CGCCGCCGCTGGCCTGCTGGGCTATGCCCGCGTCAGCACCGACGACCAGGACTTGACCAACCAACGGGCC
GAACTGCACGCGGCCGGCTGCACCAAGCTGTTTTCCGAGAAGATCACCGGCACCAGGCGCGACCGCCCGG
AGCTGGCCAGGATGCTTGACCACCTACGCCCTGGCGACGTTGTGACAGTGACCAGGCTAGACCGCCTGGC
CCGCAGCACCCGCGACCTACTGGACATTGCCGAGCGCATCCAGGAGGCCGGCGCGGGCCTGCGTAGCCTG
GCAGAGCCGTGGGCCGACACCACCACGCCGGCCGGCCGCATGGTGTTGACCGTGTTCGCCGGCATTGCCG
AGTTCGAGCGTTCCCTAATCATCGACCGCACCCGGAGCGGGCGCGAGGCCGCCAAGGCCCGAGGCGTGAA
GTTTGGCCCCCGCCCTACCCTCACCCCGGCACAGATCGCGCACGCCCGCGAGCTGATCGACCAGGAAGGC
CGCACCGTGAAAGAGGCGGCTGCACTGCTTGGCGTGCATCGCTCGACCCTGTACCGCGCACTTGAGCGCA
GCGAGGAAGTGACGCCCACCGAGGCCAGGCGGCGCGGTGCCTTCCGTGAGGACGCATTGACCGAGGCCGA
CGCCCTGGCGGCCGCCGAGAATGAACGCCAAGAGGAACAAGCATGAAACCGCACCAGGACGGCCAGGACG
AACCGTTTTTCATTACCGAAGAGATCGAGGCGGAGATGATCGCGGCCGGGTACGTGTTCGAGCCGCCCGC
GCACGTCTCAACCGTGCGGCTGCATGAAATCCTGGCCGGTTTGTCTGATGCCAAGCTGGCGGCCTGGCCG
GCCAGCTTGGCCGCTGAAGAAACCGAGCGCCGCCGTCTAAAAAGGTGATGTGTATTTGAGTAAAACAGCT
TGCGTCATGCGGTCGCTGCGTATATGATGCGATGAGTAAATAAACAAATACGCAAGGGGAACGCATGAAG
GTTATCGCTGTACTTAACCAGAAAGGCGGGTCAGGCAAGACGACCATCGCAACCCATCTAGCCCGCGCCC
TGCAACTCGCCGGGGCCGATGTTCTGTTAGTCGATTCCGATCCCCAGGGCAGTGCCCGCGATTGGGCGGC
CGTGCGGGAAGATCAACCGCTAACCGTTGTCGGCATCGACCGCCCGACGATTGACCGCGACGTGAAGGCC
ATCGGCCGGCGCGACTTCGTAGTGATCGACGGAGCGCCCCAGGCGGCGGACTTGGCTGTGTCCGCGATCA
AGGCAGCCGACTTCGTGCTGATTCCGGTGCAGCCAAGCCCTTACGACATATGGGCCACCGCCGACCTGGT
GGAGCTGGTTAAGCAGCGCATTGAGGTCACGGATGGAAGGCTACAAGCGGCCTTTGTCGTGTCGCGGGCG
ATCAAAGGCACGCGCATCGGCGGTGAGGTTGCCGAGGCGCTGGCCGGGTACGAGCTGCCCATTCTTGAGT
CCCGTATCACGCAGCGCGTGAGCTACCCAGGCACTGCCGCCGCCGGCACAACCGTTCTTGAATCAGAACC
CGAGGGCGACGCTGCCCGCGAGGTCCAGGCGCTGGCCGCTGAAATTAAATCAAAACTCATTTGAGTTAAT
GAGGTAAAGAGAAAATGAGCAAAAGCACAAACACGCTAAGTGCCGGCCGTCCGAGCGCACGCAGCAGCAA
GGCTGCAACGTTGGCCAGCCTGGCAGACACGCCAGCCATGAAGCGGGTCAACTTTCAGTTGCCGGCGGAG
GATCACACCAAGCTGAAGATGTACGCGGTACGCCAAGGCAAGACCATTACCGAGCTGCTATCTGAATACA
TCGCGCAGCTACCAGAGTAAATGAGCAAATGAATAAATGAGTAGATGAATTTTAGCGGCTAAAGGAGGCG
GCATGGAAAATCAAGAACAACCAGGCACCGACGCCGTGGAATGCCCCATGTGTGGAGGAACGGGCGGTTG
GCCAGGCGTAAGCGGCTGGGTTGTCTGCCGGCCCTGCAATGGCACTGGAACCCCCAAGCCCGAGGAATCG
GCGTGAGCGGTCGCAAACCATCCGGCCCGGTACAAATCGGCGCGGCGCTGGGTGATGACCTGGTGGAGAA
GTTGAAGGCCGCGCAGGCCGCCCAGCGGCAACGCATCGAGGCAGAAGCACGCCCCGGTGAATCGTGGCAA
GCGGCCGCTGATCGAATCCGCAAAGAATCCCGGCAACCGCCGGCAGCCGGTGCGCCGTCGATTAGGAAGC
CGCCCAAGGGCGACGAGCAACCAGATTTTTTCGTTCCGATGCTCTATGACGTGGGCACCCGCGATAGTCG
CAGCATCATGGACGTGGCCGTTTTCCGTCTGTCGAAGCGTGACCGACGAGCTGGCGAGGTGATCCGCTAC
GAGCTTCCAGACGGGCACGTAGAGGTTTCCGCAGGGCCGGCCGGCATGGCCAGTGTGTGGGATTACGACC
TGGTACTGATGGCGGTTTCCCATCTAACCGAATCCATGAACCGATACCGGGAAGGGAAGGGAGACAAGCC
CGGCCGCGTGTTCCGTCCACACGTTGCGGACGTACTCAAGTTCTGCCGGCGAGCCGATGGCGGAAAGCAG
AAAGACGACCTGGTAGAAACCTGCATTCGGTTAAACACCACGCACGTTGCCATGCAGCGTACGAAGAAGG
CCAAGAACGGCCGCCTGGTGACGGTATCCGAGGGTGAAGCCTTGATTAGCCGCTACAAGATCGTAAAGAG
CGAAACCGGGCGGCCGGAGTACATCGAGATCGAGCTAGCTGATTGGATGTACCGCGAGATCACAGAAGGC
AAGAACCCGGACGTGCTGACGGTTCACCCCGATTACTTTTTGATCGATCCCGGCATCGGCCGTTTTCTCT
ACCGCCTGGCACGCCGCGCCGCAGGCAAGGCAGAAGCCAGATGGTTGTTCAAGACGATCTACGAACGCAG
TGGCAGCGCCGGAGAGTTCAAGAAGTTCTGTTTCACCGTGCGCAAGCTGATCGGGTCAAATGACCTGCCG
GAGTACGATTTGAAGGAGGAGGCGGGGCAGGCTGGCCCGATCCTAGTCATGCGCTACCGCAACCTGATCG
AGGGCGAAGCATCCGCCGGTTCCTAATGTACGGAGCAGATGCTAGGGCAAATTGCCCTAGCAGGGGAAAA
AGGTCGAAAAGGTCTCTTTCCTGTGGATAGCACGTACATTGGGAACCCAAAGCCGTACATTGGGAACCGG
AACCCGTACATTGGGAACCCAAAGCCGTACATTGGGAACCGGTCACACATGTAAGTGACTGATATAAAAG
AGAAAAAAGGCGATTTTTCCGCCTAAAACTCTTTAAAACTTATTAAAACTCTTAAAACCCGCCTGGCCTG
TGCATAACTGTCTGGCCAGCGCACAGCCGAAGAGCTGCAAAAAGCGCCTACCCTTCGGTCGCTGCGCTCC
CTACGCCCCGCCGCTTCGCGTCGGCCTATCGCGGCCGCTGGCCGCTCAAAAATGGCTGGCCTACGGCCAG
GCAATCTACCAGGGCGCGGACAAGCCGCGCCGTCGCCACTCGACCGCCGGCGCCCACATCAAGGCACCCT
GCCTCGCGCGTTTCGGTGATGACGGTGAAAACCTCTGACACATGCAGCTCCCGGAGACGGTCACAGCTTG
TCTGTAAGCGGATGCCGGGAGCAGACAAGCCCGTCAGGGCGCGTCAGCGGGTGTTGGCGGGTGTCGGGGC
GCAGCCATGACCCAGTCACGTAGCGATAGCGGAGTGTATACTGGCTTAACTATGCGGCATCAGAGCAGAT
TGTACTGAGAGTGCACCATATGCGGTGTGAAATACCGCACAGATGCGTAAGGAGAAAATACCGCATCAGG
CGCTCTTCCGCTTCCTCGCTCACTGACTCGCTGCGCTCGGTCGTTCGGCTGCGGCGAGCGGTATCAGCTC
ACTCAAAGGCGGTAATACGGTTATCCACAGAATCAGGGGATAACGCAGGAAAGAACATGTGAGCAAAAGG
CCAGCAAAAGGCCAGGAACCGTAAAAAGGCCGCGTTGCTGGCGTTTTTCCATAGGCTCCGCCCCCCTGAC
GAGCATCACAAAAATCGACGCTCAAGTCAGAGGTGGCGAAACCCGACAGGACTATAAAGATACCAGGCGT
TTCCCCCTGGAAGCTCCCTCGTGCGCTCTCCTGTTCCGACCCTGCCGCTTACCGGATACCTGTCCGCCTT
TCTCCCTTCGGGAAGCGTGGCGCTTTCTCATAGCTCACGCTGTAGGTATCTCAGTTCGGTGTAGGTCGTT
CGCTCCAAGCTGGGCTGTGTGCACGAACCCCCCGTTCAGCCCGACCGCTGCGCCTTATCCGGTAACTATC
GTCTTGAGTCCAACCCGGTAAGACACGACTTATCGCCACTGGCAGCAGCCACTGGTAACAGGATTAGCAG
AGCGAGGTATGTAGGCGGTGCTACAGAGTTCTTGAAGTGGTGGCCTAACTACGGCTACACTAGAAGGACA
GTATTTGGTATCTGCGCTCTGCTGAAGCCAGTTACCTTCGGAAAAAGAGTTGGTAGCTCTTGATCCGGCA
AACAAACCACCGCTGGTAGCGGTGGTTTTTTTGTTTGCAAGCAGCAGATTACGCGCAGAAAAAAAGGATC
TCAAGAAGATCCTTTGATCTTTTCTACGGGGTCTGACGCTCAGTGGAACGAAAACTCACGTTAAGGGATT
TTGGTCATGCATGATATATCTCCCAATTTGTGTAGGGCTTATTATGCACGCTTAAAAATAATAAAAGCAG
ACTTGACCTGATAGTTTGGCTGTGAGCAATTATGTGCTTAGTGCATCTAACGCTTGAGTTAAGCCGCGCC
GCGAAGCGGCGTCGGCTTGAACGAATTTCTAGCTAGACATTATTTGCCGACTACCTTGGTGATCTCGCCT
TTCACGTAGTGGACAAATTCTTCCAACTGATCTGCGCGCGAGGCCAAGCGATCTTCTTCTTGTCCAAGAT
AAGCCTGTCTAGCTTCAAGTATGACGGGCTGATACTGGGCCGGCAGGCGCTCCATTGCCCAGTCGGCAGC
GACATCCTTCGGCGCGATTTTGCCGGTTACTGCGCTGTACCAAATGCGGGACAACGTAAGCACTACATTT
CGCTCATCGCCAGCCCAGTCGGGCGGCGAGTTCCATAGCGTTAAGGTTTCATTTAGCGCCTCAAATAGAT
CCTGTTCAGGAACCGGATCAAAGAGTTCCTCCGCCGCTGGACCTACCAAGGCAACGCTATGTTCTCTTGC
TTTTGTCAGCAAGATAGCCAGATCAATGTCGATCGTGGCTGGCTCGAAGATACCTGCAAGAATGTCATTG
CGCTGCCATTCTCCAAATTGCAGTTCGCGCTTAGCTGGATAACGCCACGGAATGATGTCGTCGTGCACAA
CAATGGTGACTTCTACAGCGCGGAGAATCTCGCTCTCTCCAGGGGAAGCCGAAGTTTCCAAAAGGTCGTT
GATCAAAGCTCGCCGCGTTGTTTCATCAAGCCTTACGGTCACCGTAACCAGCAAATCAATATCACTGTGT
GGCTTCAGGCCGCCATCCACTGCGGAGCCGTACAAATGTACGGCCAGCAACGTCGGTTCGAGATGGCGCT
CGATGACGCCAACTACCTCTGATAGTTGAGTCGATACTTCGGCGATCACCGCTTCCCCCATGATGTTTAA
CTTTGTTTTAGGGCGACTGCCCTGCTGCGTAACATCGTTGCTGCTCCATAACATCAAACATCGACCCACG
GCGTAACGCGCTTGCTGCTTGGATGCCCGAGGCATAGACTGTACCCCAAAAAAACAGTCATAACAAGCCA
TGAAAACCGCCACTGCGCCGTTACCACCGCTGCGTTCGGTCAAGGTTCTGGACCAGTTGCGTGAGCGCAT
ACGCTACTTGCATTACAGCTTACGAACCGAACAGGCTTATGTCCACTGGGTTCGTGCCCGAATTGATCAC
AGGCAGCAACGCTCTGTCATCGTTACAATCAACATGCTACCCTCCGCGAGATCATCCGTGTTTCAAACCC
GGCAGCTTAGTTGCCGTTCTTCCGAATAGCATCGGTAACATGAGCAAAGTCTGCCGCCTTACAACGGCTC
TCCCGCTGACGCCGTCCCGGACTGATGGGCTGCCTGTATCGAGTGGTGATTTTGTGCCGAGCTGCCGGTC
GGGGAGCTGTTGGCTGGCTGGTGGCAGGATATATTGTGGTGTAAACAAATTGACGCTTAGACAACTTAAT
AACACATTGCGGACGTTTTTAATGTACTGAATTAACGCCGAATTGAATTATCAGCTTGCATGCCGGTCGA
TCTAGTAACATAGATGACACCGCGCGCGATAATTTATCCTAGTTTGCGCGCTATATTTTGTTTTCTATCG
CGTATTAAATGTATAATTGCGGGACTCTAATCATAAAAACCCATCTCATAAATAACGTCATGCATTACAT
GTTAATTATTACATGCTTAACGTAATTCAACAGAAATTATATGATAATCATCGCAAGACCGGCAACAGGA
TTCAATCTTAAGAAACTTTATTGCCAAATGTTTGAACGATCTGCTTGACTCTAGGGGTCATCATTAGGGG
CAGGGCATGCTCATGTAGAGCGCCTGCTCGCCGTCCGAGGCGGTGCCGTCGTACAGGGCGGTGTCCAGGC
CGCAGAGGGTGAACCCCATCCGCCGGTACGCGTGGATCGCCGGTGCGTTGACGTTGGTGACCTCCAGCCA
GAGGTGCCCGGCACCCCGCTCGCGGGCGAACTCCGTCGCGAGCCCCATCAACGCGCGCCCGACCCCGTGC
CCCCGGTGCTCCGGGGCGACCTCGATGTCCTCGACGGTCAGCCGGCGGTTCCAGCCGGAGTACGAGACGA
CCACGAAGCCCGCCAGGTCGCCGTCGTCCCCGTACGCGACGAACGTCCGAGAGTCCGGGTCGCCGTCCTC
CCCGTCGTCCGATTCGTCGTCCGATTCGTCGTCGGGGAACACCTTGGTCAGGGGCGGGTCCACCGGCACC
TCCCGCAGGGTGAAGCCGTCCCCGGTGGCGGTGACGCGGAAGACGGTGTCGGTGGTGAAGGACCCATCCA
GTGCCTCGATGGCCTCGGCGTCCCCCGGGACACTGGTGCGGTACCGGTAAGCCGTGTCGTCAAGAGTGGT
ACCCATGGTAGATCCCCTCGATCGAGTTGAGAGTGAATATGAGACTCTAATTGGATACCGAGGGGAATTT
ATGGAACGTCAGTGGAGCATTTTTGACAAGAAATATTTGCTAGCTGATAGTGACCTTAGGCGACTTTTGA
ACGCGCAATAATGGTTTCTGACGTATGTGCTTAGCTCATTAAACTCCAGAAACCCGCGGCTCAGTGGCTC
CTTCAACGTTGCGGTTCTGTCAGTTCCAAACGTAAAACGGCTTGTCCCGCGTCATCGGCGGGGGTCATAA
CGTGACTCCCTTAATTCTCCGCTCATGATCGATAATTCGAGCTCTCCCATATGGTCGATCTAGTAACATA
GATGACACCGCGCGCGATAATTTATCCTAGTTTGCGCGCTATATTTTGTTTTCTATCGCGTATTAAATGT
ATAATTGCGGGACTCTAATCATAAAAACCCATCTCATAAATAACGTCATGCATTACATGTTAATTATTAC
ATGCTTAACGTAATTCAACAGAAATTATATGATAATCATCGCAAGACCGGCAACAGGATTCAATCTTAAG
AAACTTTATTGCCAAATGTTTGAACGATCCGCCCACCCTTACTTGTACAGCTCGTCCATGCCGAGAGTGA
TCCCGGCGGCGGTCACGAACTCCAGCAGGACCATGTGATCGCGCTTCTCGTTGGGGTCTTTGCTCAGCTT
GGACTGGTAGCTCAGGTAGTGGTTGTCGGGCAGCAGCACGGGGCCGTCGCCGATGGGGGTGTTCTGCTGG
TAGTGGTCGGCGAGCTGCACGCTGCCGTCCTCGATGTTGTGGCGGATCTTGAAGTTCACCTTGATGCCGT
TCTTCTGCTTGTCGGCCATGATATAGACGTTGTGGCTGTTGTAGTTGTACTCCAGCTTGTGCCCCAGGAT
GTTGCCGTCCTCCTTGAAGTCGATGCCCTTCAGCTCGATGCGGTTCACCAGGGTGTCGCCCTCGAACTTC
ACCTCGGCGCGGGTCTTGTAGTTGCCGTCGTCCTTGAAGAAGATGGTGCGCTCCTGGACGTAGCCTTCGG
GCATGGCGGACTTGAAGAAGTCGTGCTGCTTCATGTGGTCGGGGTAGCGGGCGAAGCACATCAGGCCGTA
GCCGAAGGTGGTCACGAGGGTGGGCCAGGGCACGGGCAGCTTGCCGGTGGTGCAGATGAACTTCAGGGTC
AGCTTGCCGTAGGTGGCATCGCCCTCGCCCTCGCCGGACACGCTGAACTTGTGGCCGTTTACGTCGCCGT
CCAGCTCGACCAGGATGGGCACCACCCCGGTGAACAGCTCCTCGCCCTTGCTCACCATAGCTATTGAGCT
TCAAGCCTCGGAAGAATCTCACAGAAACAAAAACAAAACAGAAACAATTAGGTTTATTATCTAAAAGATT
AATGGAGAGCAAGTGTTGAAAGAATTTTGGGGATTGTGGAGATGCTTTCTCTGTTACCAGTCGGAAACTA
TTCGACCACTCGTTTTGGGTTTCCCGATCAGGATAGTGCTGACGTGGCGGACGTAGAGACGATCTTGGAG
TTTTCATTGGATTAGATAGAATTGGGTTTTTTGGCTCCTTTTATAAAATTAGGACTCAATTCTTGAAAAC
AAAATTTCACTCTTGCTACTATACTATAGTCTATAATAATAATTCAACAAATTCATTATTACTTTTAATC
ACAATCTCAATACTATATAATAATTACAATTTACAAATACGCAATTCATATACTTTTACGGTTGGTTTTT
GATAATAAGATTACAATCAAGATCATAATTCATAAACACGAGCGAATTCTTCTACTTGTAGGCCTTCCAT
TATGATGAGAAACACATATGGGCTTTTAGTCATTGGGCCTATCAGTTACTCAGAACTTTTCAAACCCATG
CCATCTAAGTAAAGATTAGATATTTATATATACATTTTTGCAGCCACTTTGTGAAATAAATCCTAGAGTT
GAGATTTATTTACAGTGGCTGCCACTGGCATTTAATAATTGTTTTTGATAATTAGAAAGAAAATCTTTGA
ATTAAATATTTGATAATCTTCCCAAAATCTCTCCACATTAACTACACGATTAGTTACTAAAATAAAACTT
CTGAAATATTTAATATCATTTAATTACTACAAAATTATCATTTTTGATATTGTTTTTCTACATGACTATA
ATAATTCGATTATAATCATCAAATCGCAGAGATATTAGATAGCATTTAATTACTACAAAATTAAAAAATA
TTTAGACAATGATTCATAAACATATCATAAATAAAATCAGTGAGTTTTTTTTACGGGACAGATTGGCGGG
ACGAATTT
Features (pLannotate 1.2.2; 23 found; start..end, strand, type, name):
      1..345     +  promoter       CaMV 35S promoter: strong constitutive promoter from cauliflower mosaic virus
    298..344     +  promoter       minimal CaMV 35S promoter: minimal 35S promoter from cauliflower mosaic virus
    377..402     +  misc_feature   TMV Ω (fragment): translational enhancer from the tobacco mosaic virus 5'-leader sequence (Gallie et al., 1988)
    453..1163    +  CDS            mApple: photostable monomeric derivative of DsRed (Shaner et al., 2008) mammalian codon-optimized
   1169..1189    -  protein_bind   attB2: mutant version of attB; core recombination site for the Gateway® BP reaction BP Clonase™
   1261..1420    +  polyA_signal   CaMV poly(A) signal (fragment): cauliflower mosaic virus polyadenylation signal
   1510..1534    +  misc_feature   RB T-DNA repeat: right border repeat from nopaline C58 T-DNA
   1904..2305    +  CDS            Y4CG_SINFN (fragment): Protein inferred from homology: Swiss-Prot protein existence level 3. From Sinorhizobium fredii (strain NBRC 101917 / NGR234).
   2865..3494    +  CDS            pVS1 StaA: stability protein from the Pseudomonas plasmid pVS1 (Heeb et al., 2000)
   3923..4996    +  CDS            pVS1 RepA: replication protein from the Pseudomonas plasmid pVS1 (Heeb et al., 2000)
   5062..5256    +  rep_origin     pVS1 oriV: origin of replication for the Pseudomonas plasmid pVS1 (Heeb et al., 2000)
   5459..5498    +  CDS            rop (fragment): Rop protein, which maintains plasmids at low copy number; rop
   5600..5740    +  misc_feature   bom: basis of mobility region from pBR322
   5926..6514    -  rep_origin     ori: high-copy-number ColE1/pMB1/pBR322/pUC origin of replication
   6760..7547    -  CDS            SmR (fragment): aminoglycoside adenylyltransferase (Murphy, 1985); aadA; confers resistance to spectinomycin and streptomycin
   7558..7614    -  CDS            GmR (fragment): gentamycin acetyltransferase; aacC1; confers resistance to gentamycin
   7790..7813    -  promoter       Pc promoter (fragment): intI1 (promoter lies within the coding sequence); class 1 integron promoter
   8072..8096    +  misc_feature   LB T-DNA repeat: left border repeat from nopaline C58 T-DNA
   8189..8441    -  terminator     NOS terminator: nopaline synthase terminator and poly(A) signal
   8466..9030    -  CDS            NrsR (fragment): nourseothricin acetyltransferase; Streptomyces noursei nat1; confers resistance to nourseothricin
   9078..9257    -  promoter       NOS promoter: nopaline synthase promoter
   9367..9619    -  terminator     NOS terminator: nopaline synthase terminator and poly(A) signal
   9632..10348   -  CDS            mCitrine: mCitrine is a basic (constitutively fluorescent) yellow fluorescent protein published in 2001, derived from Aequorea victoria.
