>Addgene plasmid #140412 | GS1.1/CURT1B | addgene full sequence | sequence record 297769 | Addgene NGS Result
TGAGACTTTTCAACAAAGGGTAATATCGGGAAACCTCCTCGGATTCCATTGCCCAGCTATCTGTCACTTC
ATCAAAAGGACAGTAGAAAAGGAAGGTGGCACCTACAAATGCCATCATTGCGATAAAGGAAAGGCTATCG
TTCAAGATGCCCCTGCCGACAGTGGTCCCAAAGATGGACCCCCACCCACGAGGAGCATCGTGGAAAAAGA
AGACGTTCCAACCACGTCTTCAAAGCAAGTGGATTGATGTGATATCTCCACTGACGTAAGGGATGACGCA
CAATCCCACTATCCTTCGCAAGACCCTTCCTCTATATAAGGAAGTTCATTTCATTTGGAGAGGACTCCGG
TATTTTTACAACAATTACCACAACAAAACAAACAACAAACAACATTACAATTTACTATTCTAGTCGACCT
GCAGGCGGCCGCACTAGTGATATCACAAGTTTATGGTGAGCAAGGGCGAGGAGAATAACATGGCCATCAT
CAAGGAGTTCATGCGCTTCAAGGTGCACATGGAGGGCTCCGTGAACGGCCACGAGTTCGAGATCGAGGGC
GAGGGCGAGGGCCGCCCCTACGAGGCCTTTCAGACCGCTAAGCTGAAGGTGACCAAGGGTGGCCCCCTGC
CCTTCGCCTGGGACATCCTGTCCCCTCAGTTCATGTACGGCTCCAAGGTCTACATTAAGCACCCAGCCGA
CATCCCCGACTACTTCAAGCTGTCCTTCCCCGAGGGCTTCAGGTGGGAGCGCGTGATGAACTTCGAGGAC
GGCGGCATTATTCACGTTAACCAGGACTCCTCCCTGCAGGACGGCGTGTTCATCTACAAGGTGAAGCTGC
GCGGCACCAACTTCCCCTCCGACGGCCCCGTAATGCAGAAGAAGACCATGGGCTGGGAGGCCTCCGAGGA
GCGGATGTACCCCGAGGACGGCGCCCTGAAGAGCGAGATCAAGAAGAGGCTGAAGCTGAAGGACGGCGGC
CACTACGCCGCCGAGGTCAAGACCACCTACAAGGCCAAGAAGCCCGTGCAGCTGCCCGGCGCCTACATCG
TCGACATCAAGTTGGACATCGTGTCCCACAACGAGGACTACACCATCGTGGAACAGTACGAACGCGCCGA
GGGCCGCCACTCCACCGGCGGCATGGACGAGCTGTACAAGTAATCGTTCAGCTTTCTTGTACAAAGTGGT
GATATCCCGCGGCCATGCTAGAGTCCGCAAAAATCACCAGTCTCTCTCTACAAATCTATCTCTCTCTATT
TTTCTCCAGAATAATGTGTGAGTAGTTCCCAGATAAGGGAATTAGGGTTCTTATAGGGTTTCGCTCATGT
GTTGAGCATATAAGAAACCCTTAGTATGTATTTGTATTTGTAAAATACTTCTATCAATAAAATTTCTAAT
TCCTAAAACCAAAATCCAGTGACCTGCAGGCATGCGACGTCGGGCCCAAGCTTAGCTTGAGCTTGGATCA
GATTGTCGTTTCCCGCCTTCAGTTTAAACTATCAGTGTTTGACAGGATATATTGGCGGGTAAACCTAAGA
GAAAAGAGCGTTTATTAGAATAATCGGATATTTAAAAGGGCGTGAAAAGGTTTATCCGTTCGTCCATTTG
TATGTGCATGCCAACCACAGGGTTCCCCTCGGGATCAAAGTACTTTAAAGTACTTTAAAGTACTTTAAAG
TACTTTGATCCAACCCCTCCGCTGCTATAGTGCAGTCGGCTTCTGACGTTCAGTGCAGCCGTCTTCTGAA
AACGACATGTCGCACAAGTCCTAAGTTACGCGACAGGCTGCCGCCCTGCCCTTTTCCTGGCGTTTTCTTG
TCGCGTGTTTTAGTCGCATAAAGTAGAATACTTGCGACTAGAACCGGAGACATTACGCCATGAACAAGAG
CGCCGCCGCTGGCCTGCTGGGCTATGCCCGCGTCAGCACCGACGACCAGGACTTGACCAACCAACGGGCC
GAACTGCACGCGGCCGGCTGCACCAAGCTGTTTTCCGAGAAGATCACCGGCACCAGGCGCGACCGCCCGG
AGCTGGCCAGGATGCTTGACCACCTACGCCCTGGCGACGTTGTGACAGTGACCAGGCTAGACCGCCTGGC
CCGCAGCACCCGCGACCTACTGGACATTGCCGAGCGCATCCAGGAGGCCGGCGCGGGCCTGCGTAGCCTG
GCAGAGCCGTGGGCCGACACCACCACGCCGGCCGGCCGCATGGTGTTGACCGTGTTCGCCGGCATTGCCG
AGTTCGAGCGTTCCCTAATCATCGACCGCACCCGGAGCGGGCGCGAGGCCGCCAAGGCCCGAGGCGTGAA
GTTTGGCCCCCGCCCTACCCTCACCCCGGCACAGATCGCGCACGCCCGCGAGCTGATCGACCAGGAAGGC
CGCACCGTGAAAGAGGCGGCTGCACTGCTTGGCGTGCATCGCTCGACCCTGTACCGCGCACTTGAGCGCA
GCGAGGAAGTGACGCCCACCGAGGCCAGGCGGCGCGGTGCCTTCCGTGAGGACGCATTGACCGAGGCCGA
CGCCCTGGCGGCCGCCGAGAATGAACGCCAAGAGGAACAAGCATGAAACCGCACCAGGACGGCCAGGACG
AACCGTTTTTCATTACCGAAGAGATCGAGGCGGAGATGATCGCGGCCGGGTACGTGTTCGAGCCGCCCGC
GCACGTCTCAACCGTGCGGCTGCATGAAATCCTGGCCGGTTTGTCTGATGCCAAGCTGGCGGCCTGGCCG
GCCAGCTTGGCCGCTGAAGAAACCGAGCGCCGCCGTCTAAAAAGGTGATGTGTATTTGAGTAAAACAGCT
TGCGTCATGCGGTCGCTGCGTATATGATGCGATGAGTAAATAAACAAATACGCAAGGGGAACGCATGAAG
GTTATCGCTGTACTTAACCAGAAAGGCGGGTCAGGCAAGACGACCATCGCAACCCATCTAGCCCGCGCCC
TGCAACTCGCCGGGGCCGATGTTCTGTTAGTCGATTCCGATCCCCAGGGCAGTGCCCGCGATTGGGCGGC
CGTGCGGGAAGATCAACCGCTAACCGTTGTCGGCATCGACCGCCCGACGATTGACCGCGACGTGAAGGCC
ATCGGCCGGCGCGACTTCGTAGTGATCGACGGAGCGCCCCAGGCGGCGGACTTGGCTGTGTCCGCGATCA
AGGCAGCCGACTTCGTGCTGATTCCGGTGCAGCCAAGCCCTTACGACATATGGGCCACCGCCGACCTGGT
GGAGCTGGTTAAGCAGCGCATTGAGGTCACGGATGGAAGGCTACAAGCGGCCTTTGTCGTGTCGCGGGCG
ATCAAAGGCACGCGCATCGGCGGTGAGGTTGCCGAGGCGCTGGCCGGGTACGAGCTGCCCATTCTTGAGT
CCCGTATCACGCAGCGCGTGAGCTACCCAGGCACTGCCGCCGCCGGCACAACCGTTCTTGAATCAGAACC
CGAGGGCGACGCTGCCCGCGAGGTCCAGGCGCTGGCCGCTGAAATTAAATCAAAACTCATTTGAGTTAAT
GAGGTAAAGAGAAAATGAGCAAAAGCACAAACACGCTAAGTGCCGGCCGTCCGAGCGCACGCAGCAGCAA
GGCTGCAACGTTGGCCAGCCTGGCAGACACGCCAGCCATGAAGCGGGTCAACTTTCAGTTGCCGGCGGAG
GATCACACCAAGCTGAAGATGTACGCGGTACGCCAAGGCAAGACCATTACCGAGCTGCTATCTGAATACA
TCGCGCAGCTACCAGAGTAAATGAGCAAATGAATAAATGAGTAGATGAATTTTAGCGGCTAAAGGAGGCG
GCATGGAAAATCAAGAACAACCAGGCACCGACGCCGTGGAATGCCCCATGTGTGGAGGAACGGGCGGTTG
GCCAGGCGTAAGCGGCTGGGTTGTCTGCCGGCCCTGCAATGGCACTGGAACCCCCAAGCCCGAGGAATCG
GCGTGAGCGGTCGCAAACCATCCGGCCCGGTACAAATCGGCGCGGCGCTGGGTGATGACCTGGTGGAGAA
GTTGAAGGCCGCGCAGGCCGCCCAGCGGCAACGCATCGAGGCAGAAGCACGCCCCGGTGAATCGTGGCAA
GCGGCCGCTGATCGAATCCGCAAAGAATCCCGGCAACCGCCGGCAGCCGGTGCGCCGTCGATTAGGAAGC
CGCCCAAGGGCGACGAGCAACCAGATTTTTTCGTTCCGATGCTCTATGACGTGGGCACCCGCGATAGTCG
CAGCATCATGGACGTGGCCGTTTTCCGTCTGTCGAAGCGTGACCGACGAGCTGGCGAGGTGATCCGCTAC
GAGCTTCCAGACGGGCACGTAGAGGTTTCCGCAGGGCCGGCCGGCATGGCCAGTGTGTGGGATTACGACC
TGGTACTGATGGCGGTTTCCCATCTAACCGAATCCATGAACCGATACCGGGAAGGGAAGGGAGACAAGCC
CGGCCGCGTGTTCCGTCCACACGTTGCGGACGTACTCAAGTTCTGCCGGCGAGCCGATGGCGGAAAGCAG
AAAGACGACCTGGTAGAAACCTGCATTCGGTTAAACACCACGCACGTTGCCATGCAGCGTACGAAGAAGG
CCAAGAACGGCCGCCTGGTGACGGTATCCGAGGGTGAAGCCTTGATTAGCCGCTACAAGATCGTAAAGAG
CGAAACCGGGCGGCCGGAGTACATCGAGATCGAGCTAGCTGATTGGATGTACCGCGAGATCACAGAAGGC
AAGAACCCGGACGTGCTGACGGTTCACCCCGATTACTTTTTGATCGATCCCGGCATCGGCCGTTTTCTCT
ACCGCCTGGCACGCCGCGCCGCAGGCAAGGCAGAAGCCAGATGGTTGTTCAAGACGATCTACGAACGCAG
TGGCAGCGCCGGAGAGTTCAAGAAGTTCTGTTTCACCGTGCGCAAGCTGATCGGGTCAAATGACCTGCCG
GAGTACGATTTGAAGGAGGAGGCGGGGCAGGCTGGCCCGATCCTAGTCATGCGCTACCGCAACCTGATCG
AGGGCGAAGCATCCGCCGGTTCCTAATGTACGGAGCAGATGCTAGGGCAAATTGCCCTAGCAGGGGAAAA
AGGTCGAAAAGGTCTCTTTCCTGTGGATAGCACGTACATTGGGAACCCAAAGCCGTACATTGGGAACCGG
AACCCGTACATTGGGAACCCAAAGCCGTACATTGGGAACCGGTCACACATGTAAGTGACTGATATAAAAG
AGAAAAAAGGCGATTTTTCCGCCTAAAACTCTTTAAAACTTATTAAAACTCTTAAAACCCGCCTGGCCTG
TGCATAACTGTCTGGCCAGCGCACAGCCGAAGAGCTGCAAAAAGCGCCTACCCTTCGGTCGCTGCGCTCC
CTACGCCCCGCCGCTTCGCGTCGGCCTATCGCGGCCGCTGGCCGCTCAAAAATGGCTGGCCTACGGCCAG
GCAATCTACCAGGGCGCGGACAAGCCGCGCCGTCGCCACTCGACCGCCGGCGCCCACATCAAGGCACCCT
GCCTCGCGCGTTTCGGTGATGACGGTGAAAACCTCTGACACATGCAGCTCCCGGAGACGGTCACAGCTTG
TCTGTAAGCGGATGCCGGGAGCAGACAAGCCCGTCAGGGCGCGTCAGCGGGTGTTGGCGGGTGTCGGGGC
GCAGCCATGACCCAGTCACGTAGCGATAGCGGAGTGTATACTGGCTTAACTATGCGGCATCAGAGCAGAT
TGTACTGAGAGTGCACCATATGCGGTGTGAAATACCGCACAGATGCGTAAGGAGAAAATACCGCATCAGG
CGCTCTTCCGCTTCCTCGCTCACTGACTCGCTGCGCTCGGTCGTTCGGCTGCGGCGAGCGGTATCAGCTC
ACTCAAAGGCGGTAATACGGTTATCCACAGAATCAGGGGATAACGCAGGAAAGAACATGTGAGCAAAAGG
CCAGCAAAAGGCCAGGAACCGTAAAAAGGCCGCGTTGCTGGCGTTTTTCCATAGGCTCCGCCCCCCTGAC
GAGCATCACAAAAATCGACGCTCAAGTCAGAGGTGGCGAAACCCGACAGGACTATAAAGATACCAGGCGT
TTCCCCCTGGAAGCTCCCTCGTGCGCTCTCCTGTTCCGACCCTGCCGCTTACCGGATACCTGTCCGCCTT
TCTCCCTTCGGGAAGCGTGGCGCTTTCTCATAGCTCACGCTGTAGGTATCTCAGTTCGGTGTAGGTCGTT
CGCTCCAAGCTGGGCTGTGTGCACGAACCCCCCGTTCAGCCCGACCGCTGCGCCTTATCCGGTAACTATC
GTCTTGAGTCCAACCCGGTAAGACACGACTTATCGCCACTGGCAGCAGCCACTGGTAACAGGATTAGCAG
AGCGAGGTATGTAGGCGGTGCTACAGAGTTCTTGAAGTGGTGGCCTAACTACGGCTACACTAGAAGGACA
GTATTTGGTATCTGCGCTCTGCTGAAGCCAGTTACCTTCGGAAAAAGAGTTGGTAGCTCTTGATCCGGCA
AACAAACCACCGCTGGTAGCGGTGGTTTTTTTGTTTGCAAGCAGCAGATTACGCGCAGAAAAAAAGGATC
TCAAGAAGATCCTTTGATCTTTTCTACGGGGTCTGACGCTCAGTGGAACGAAAACTCACGTTTAGGGATT
TTGGTCATGCATGATATATCTCCCAATTTGTGTAGGGCTTATTATGCACGCTTAAAAATAATAAAAGCAG
ACTTGACCTGATAGTTTGGCTGTGAGCAATTATGTGCTTAGTGCATCTAACGCTTGAGTTAAGCCGCGCC
GCGAAGCGGCGTCGGCTTGAACGAATTTCTAGCTAGACATTATTTGCCGACTACCTTGGTGATCTCGCCT
TTCACGTAGTGGACAAATTCTTCCAACTGATCTGCGCGCGAGGCCAAGCGATCTTCTTCTTGTCCAAGAT
AAGCCTGTCTAGCTTCAAGTATGACGGGCTGATACTGGGCCGGCAGGCGCTCCATTGCCCAGTCGGCAGC
GACATCCTTCGGCGCGATTTTGCCGGTTACTGCGCTGTACCAAATGCGGGACAACGTAAGCACTACATTT
CGCTCATCGCCAGCCCAGTCGGGCGGCGAGTTCCATAGCGTTAAGGTTTCATTTAGCGCCTCAAATAGAT
CCTGTTCAGGAACCGGATCAAAGAGTTCCTCCGCCGCTGGACCTACCAAGGCAACGCTATGTTCTCTTGC
TTTTGTCAGCAAGATAGCCAGATCAATGTCGATCGTGGCTGGCTCGAAGATACCTGCAAGAATGTCATTG
CGCTGCCATTCTCCAAATTGCAGTTCGCGCTTAGCTGGATAACGCCACGGAATGATGTCGTCGTGCACAA
CAATGGTGACTTCTACAGCGCGGAGAATCTCGCTCTCTCCAGGGGAAGCCGAAGTTTCCAAAAGGTCGTT
GATCAAAGCTCGCCGCGTTGTTTCATCAAGCCTTACGGTCACCGTAACCAGCAAATCAATATCACTGTGT
GGCTTCAGGCCGCCATCCACTGCGGAGCCGTACAAATGTACGGCCAGCAACGTCGGTTCGAGATGGCGCT
CGATGACGCCAACTACCTCTGATAGTTGAGTCGATACTTCGGCGATCACCGCTTCCCCCATGATGTTTAA
CTTTGTTTTAGGGCGACTGCCCTGCTGCGTAACATCGTTGCTGCTCCATAACATCAAACATCGACCCACG
GCGTAACGCGCTTGCTGCTTGGATGCCCGAGGCATAGACTGTACCCCAAAAAAACAGTCATAACAAGCCA
TGAAAACCGCCACTGCGCCGTTACCACCGCTGCGTTCGGTCAAGGTTCTGGACCAGTTGCGTGAGCGCAT
ACGCTACTTGCATTACAGCTTACGAACCGAACAGGCTTATGTCCACTGGGTTCGTGCCCGAATTGATCAC
AGGCAGCAACGCTCTGTCATCGTTACAATCAACATGCTACCCTCCGCGAGATCATCCGTGTTTCAAACCC
GGCAGCTTAGTTGCCGTTCTTCCGAATAGCATCGGTAACATGAGCAAAGTCTGCCGCCTTACAACGGCTC
TCCCGCTGACGCCGTCCCGGACTGATGGGCTGCCTGTATCGAGTGGTGATTTTGTGCCGAGCTGCCGGTC
GGGGAGCTGTTGGCTGGCTGGTGGCAGGATATATTGTGGTGTAAACAAATTGACGCTTAGACAACTTAAT
AACACATTGCGGACGTTTTTAATGTACTGAATTAACGCCGAATTGAATTATCAGCTTGCATGCCGGTCGA
TCTAGTAACATAGATGACACCGCGCGCGATAATTTATCCTAGTTTGCGCGCTATATTTTGTTTTCTATCG
CGTATTAAATGTATAATTGCGGGACTCTAATCATAAAAACCCATCTCATAAATAACGTCATGCATTACAT
GTTAATTATTACATGCTTAACGTAATTCAACAGAAATTATATGATAATCATCGCAAGACCGGCAACAGGA
TTCAATCTTAAGAAACTTTATTGCCAAATGTTTGAACGATCTGCTTGACTCTAGGGGTCATCATTAGGGG
CAGGGCATGCTCATGTAGAGCGCCTGCTCGCCGTCCGAGGCGGTGCCGTCGTACAGGGCGGTGTCCAGGC
CGCAGAGGGTGAACCCCATCCGCCGGTACGCGTGGATCGCCGGTGCGTTGACGTTGGTGACCTCCAGCCA
GAGGTGCCCGGCACCCCGCTCGCGGGCGAACTCCGTCGCGAGCCCCATCAACGCGCGCCCGACCCCGTGC
CCCCGGTGCTCCGGGGCGACCTCGATGTCCTCGACGGTCAGCCGGCGGTTCCAGCCGGAGTACGAGACGA
CCACGAAGCCCGCCAGGTCGCCGTCGTCCCCGTACGCGACGAACGTCCGAGAGTCCGGGTCGCCGTCCTC
CCCGTCGTCCGATTCGTCGTCCGATTCGTCGTCGGGGAACACCTTGGTCAGGGGCGGGTCCACCGGCACC
TCCCGCAGGGTGAAGCCGTCCCCGGTGGCGGTGACGCGGAAGACGGTGTCGGTGGTGAAGGACCCATCCA
GTGCCTCGATGGCCTCGGCGTCCCCCGGGACACTGGTGCGGTACCGGTAAGCCGTGTCGTCAAGAGTGGT
ACCCATGGTAGATCCCCTCGATCGAGTTGAGAGTGAATATGAGACTCTAATTGGATACCGAGGGGAATTT
ATGGAACGTCAGTGGAGCATTTTTGACAAGAAATATTTGCTAGCTGATAGTGACCTTAGGCGACTTTTGA
ACGCGCAATAATGGTTTCTGACGTATGTGCTTAGCTCATTAAACTCCAGAAACCCGCGGCTCAGTGGCTC
CTTCAACGTTGCGGTTCTGTCAGTTCCAAACGTAAAACGGCTTGTCCCGCGTCATCGGCGGGGGTCATAA
CGTGACTCCCTTAATTCTCCGCTCATGATTGATAATTCGAGCTCTCCCATATGGTCGATCTAGTAACATA
GATGACACCGCGCGCGATAATTTATCCTAGTTTGCGCGCTATATTTTGTTTTCTATCGCGTATTAAATGT
ATAATTGCGGGACTCTAATCATAAAAACCCATCTCATAAATAACGTCATGCATTACATGTTAATTATTAC
ATGCTTAACGTAATTCAACAGAAATTATATGATAATCATCGCAAGACCGGCAACAGGATTCAATCTTAAG
AAACTTTATTGCCAAATGTTTGAACGATCTGCCAACTTTGTACAAGAAAGCTGGGTCGGCGCGCCCACCC
TTACTTGTACAGCTCGTCCATGCCGAGAGTGATCCCGGCGGCGGTCACGAACTCCAGCAGGACCATGTGA
TCGCGCTTCTCGTTGGGGTCTTTGCTCAGCTTGGACTGGTAGCTCAGGTAGTGGTTGTCGGGCAGCAGCA
CGGGGCCGTCGCCGATGGGGGTGTTCTGCTGGTAGTGGTCGGCGAGCTGCACGCTGCCGTCCTCGATGTT
GTGGCGGATCTTGAAGTTCACCTTGATGCCGTTCTTCTGCTTGTCGGCCATGATATAGACGTTGTGGCTG
TTGTAGTTGTACTCCAGCTTGTGCCCCAGGATGTTGCCGTCCTCCTTGAAGTCGATGCCCTTCAGCTCGA
TGCGGTTCACCAGGGTGTCGCCCTCGAACTTCACCTCGGCGCGGGTCTTGTAGTTGCCGTCGTCCTTGAA
GAAGATGGTGCGCTCCTGGACGTAGCCTTCGGGCATGGCGGACTTGAAGAAGTCGTGCTGCTTCATGTGG
TCGGGGTAGCGGGCGAAGCACATCAGGCCGTAGCCGAAGGTGGTCACGAGGGTGGGCCAGGGCACGGGCA
GCTTGCCGGTGGTGCAGATGAACTTCAGGGTCAGCTTGCCGTAGGTGGCATCGCCCTCGCCCTCGCCGGA
CACGCTGAACTTGTGGCCGTTTACGTCGCCGTCCAGCTCGACCAGGATGGGCACCACCCCGGTGAACAGC
TCCTCGCCCTTGCTCACCATAGTTATTGAGCTTCAAGCCTCGGAAGAATCTCACAGAAACAAAAACAAAA
CAGAAACAATTAGGTTTATTATCTAAAAGATTAATGGAGAGCAAGTGTTGAAAGAATTTTGGGGATTGTG
GAGATGCTTTCTCTGTTACCAGTCGGAAACTATTCGACCACTCGTTTTGGGTTTCCCGATCAGGATAGTG
CTGACGTGGCGGACGTAGAGACGATCTTGGAGTTTTCATTGGATTAGATAGAATTGGGTTTTTTGGCTCC
TTTTATAAAATTAGGACTCAATTCTTGAAAACAAAATTTCACTCTTGCTACTATACTATAGTCTATAATA
ATAATTCAACAAATTCATTATTACTTTTAATCACAATCTCAATACTATATAATAATTACAATTTACAAAT
ACGCAATTCATATACTTTTACGGTTGGTTTTTGATAATAAGATTACAATCAAGATCATAATTCATAAACA
CGAGCGAATTCTTCTACTTGTAGGCCTTCCATTATGATGAGAAACACATATGGGCTTTTAGTCATTGGGC
CTATCAGTTACTCAGAACTTTTCAAACCCATGCCATCTAAGTAAAGATTAGATATTTATATATACATTTT
TGCAGCCACTTTGTGAAATAAATCCTAGAGTTGAGATTTATTTACAGTGGCTGCCACTGGCATTTAATAA
TTGTTTTTGATAATTAGAAAGAAAATCTTTGAATTAAATATTTGATAATCTTCCCAAAATCTCTCCACAT
TAACTACACGATTAGTTACTAAAATAAAACTTCTGAAATATTTAATATCATTTAATTACTACAAAATTAT
CATTTTTGATATTGTTTTTCTACATGACTATAATAATTCGATTATAATCATCAAATCGCAGAGATATTAG
ATAGCATTTAATTACTACAAAATTAAAAAATATTTAGACAATGATTCATAAACATATCATAAATAAAATC
AGTGAGTTTTTTTTACGGGACAGATTGGCGGGACGAATTTACTAGAGCCAAGCTGATCTCCTTTGCCCCG
GAGATCACCATGGACGACTTTCTCTATCTCTACGATCTAGGAAGAAAGTTCGACGGAGAAGGTGACGATA
CCATGTTCACCACCGATAATGAGAAGATTAGCCTCTTCAATTTCAGAAAGAATGCTGACCCACAGATGGT
TAGAGAGGCCTACGCGGCAGGTCTCATCAAGACGATCTACCCGAGTAATAATCTCCAGGAGATCAAATAC
CTTCCCAAGAAGGTTAAAGATGCAGTCAAAAGATTCAGGACTAACTGCATCAAGAACACAGAGAAAGATA
TATTTCTCAAGATCAGAAGTACTATTCCAGTATGGACGATTCAAGGCTTGCTTCATAAACCAAGGCAAGT
AATAGAGATTGGAGTCTCTAAGAAAGTAGTTCCTACTGAATCAAAGGCCATGGAGTCAAAAATTCAGATC
GAGGATCTAACAGAACTCGCCGTGAAGACTGGCGAACAGTTCATACAGAGTCTTTTACGACTCAATGACA
AGAAGAAAATCTTCGTCAACATGGTGGAGCACGACACTCTCGTCTACTCCAAGAATATCAAAGATACAGT
CTCAGAAGACCAAAGGGCTAT
Features (pLannotate 1.2.2; 25 found; start..end, strand, type, name):
      1..345     +  promoter       CaMV 35S promoter: strong constitutive promoter from cauliflower mosaic virus
    298..344     +  promoter       minimal CaMV 35S promoter: minimal 35S promoter from cauliflower mosaic virus
    377..402     +  misc_feature   TMV Ω (fragment): translational enhancer from the tobacco mosaic virus 5'-leader sequence (Gallie et al., 1988)
    453..1163    +  CDS            mApple: photostable monomeric derivative of DsRed (Shaner et al., 2008) mammalian codon-optimized
   1169..1189    -  protein_bind   attB2: mutant version of attB; core recombination site for the Gateway® BP reaction BP Clonase™
   1261..1420    +  polyA_signal   CaMV poly(A) signal (fragment): cauliflower mosaic virus polyadenylation signal
   1510..1534    +  misc_feature   RB T-DNA repeat: right border repeat from nopaline C58 T-DNA
   1904..2305    +  CDS            Y4CG_SINFN (fragment): Protein inferred from homology: Swiss-Prot protein existence level 3. From Sinorhizobium fredii (strain NBRC 101917 / NGR234).
   2865..3494    +  CDS            pVS1 StaA: stability protein from the Pseudomonas plasmid pVS1 (Heeb et al., 2000)
   3923..4996    +  CDS            pVS1 RepA: replication protein from the Pseudomonas plasmid pVS1 (Heeb et al., 2000)
   5062..5256    +  rep_origin     pVS1 oriV: origin of replication for the Pseudomonas plasmid pVS1 (Heeb et al., 2000)
   5459..5498    +  CDS            rop (fragment): Rop protein, which maintains plasmids at low copy number; rop
   5600..5740    +  misc_feature   bom: basis of mobility region from pBR322
   5926..6514    -  rep_origin     ori: high-copy-number ColE1/pMB1/pBR322/pUC origin of replication
   6760..7547    -  CDS            SmR (fragment): aminoglycoside adenylyltransferase (Murphy, 1985); aadA; confers resistance to spectinomycin and streptomycin
   7558..7614    -  CDS            GmR (fragment): gentamycin acetyltransferase; aacC1; confers resistance to gentamycin
   7790..7813    -  promoter       Pc promoter (fragment): intI1 (promoter lies within the coding sequence); class 1 integron promoter
   8072..8096    +  misc_feature   LB T-DNA repeat: left border repeat from nopaline C58 T-DNA
   8189..8441    -  terminator     NOS terminator: nopaline synthase terminator and poly(A) signal
   8466..9030    -  CDS            NrsR (fragment): nourseothricin acetyltransferase; Streptomyces noursei nat1; confers resistance to nourseothricin
   9078..9257    -  promoter       NOS promoter: nopaline synthase promoter
   9367..9619    -  terminator     NOS terminator: nopaline synthase terminator and poly(A) signal
   9625..9646    +  protein_bind   attB2 (fragment): mutant version of attB; recombination site for the Gateway® BP reaction BP Clonase™
   9664..10380   -  CDS            mCitrine: mCitrine is a basic (constitutively fluorescent) yellow fluorescent protein published in 2001, derived from Aequorea victoria.
  11390..11989   +  CDS            IBMP_CAMVB (fragment): Experimental evidence at protein level: Swiss-Prot protein existence level 1. Enhances the ribosomal termination-reinitiation event leading to the translation of major open reading frames on the polycistronic viral RNAs. From Cauliflower mosaic virus (strain Bari 1) (CaMV).
