[The description below was written by a language model from this plasmid's Addgene catalogue record and pLannotate feature annotations shown in this document.]
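Description:
GS1.1/CURT1B is a plant binary (T-DNA) expression vector built on pB2GW7, a Gateway-series backbone, in which the original BASTA resistance gene (bar) has been replaced by a nourseothricin acetyltransferase marker (nat). The backbone carries a ColE1/pBR322-type origin with the bom mobilisation region for propagation in E. coli, and the pVS1 oriV with its RepA replication and StaA stability genes, which normally supports maintenance in Agrobacterium. Bacterial selection is by spectinomycin through the aadA (SmR) gene, and the plasmid is catalogued as low copy.

Between the nopaline-type left and right T-DNA borders lie three expression units. The CaMV 35S promoter, followed by a fragment of the TMV Ω translational enhancer, drives the red fluorescent protein mApple and ends in a CaMV polyadenylation signal. In the opposite orientation, mCitrine is expressed from the Arabidopsis thaliana CURT1B promoter and terminated by a NOS terminator. The CURT1B promoter itself is not annotated in the feature tables, but would correspond to the unannotated stretch upstream of the mCitrine coding sequence. The nat gene sits between a NOS promoter and NOS terminator near the left border, for nourseothricin selection of transformed plant cells. Residual attB2 sites remain from the Gateway backbone, although both reporters were inserted by Gibson assembly.

This arrangement pairs a constitutive red reference signal with a yellow reporter of CURT1B promoter activity, which would suit ratiometric readout of that promoter, though the record does not state the application beyond the expression design. The depositor sequence (11,348 nt) and the repository's sequencing result (11,991 nt) differ in length. The longer one additionally shows an attB2 fragment and a CaMV-derived fragment upstream of the 35S promoter.
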