Addgene plasmid #140412: GS1.1/CURT1B
Purpose: mApple expression regulated by the CaMV35S promoter, mCitrine expression regulated by the A. thaliana CURT1B promoter. nourseothricin acetyl transferase selectable marker (nat)
Depositing lab: Mathias Pribil. Depositing organization: University of Copenhagen.
Backbone
  Vector backbone: pB2GW7
  Backbone manufacturer: https://gateway.psb.ugent.be
  Backbone size w/o insert (bp): 8179
  Modifications to backbone: BASTA resistance marker (bar) replaced with nourseothricin resistance marker (nat).
  Vector type: Plant Expression, Synthetic Biology
  Selectable markers: Nourseothricin/streptothricin
Growth in bacteria
  Bacterial resistance: Spectinomycin, 50 μg/mL
  Growth temperature: 37°C
  Growth strain: DH5alpha
  Copy number: Low Copy
Gene/Insert 1
  Gene/Insert name: mApple
  Species: Synthetic
  Insert size (bp): 711
  Promoter: Cauliflower mosaic virus 35S
  Cloning method: Gibson Cloning
  Sequencing primers: 5′ CTCGGATTCCATTGCCCAGCTAT; 3′ ATATGCTCAACACATGAGCGA
Gene/Insert 2
  Gene/Insert name: mCitrine
  Species: Synthetic
  Insert size (bp): 720
  Promoter: A. thaliana CURT1B
  Cloning method: Gibson Cloning
  Sequencing primers: 5′ CTGGTCGAGCTGGACGGCGACG; 3′ CACGAACTCCAGCAGGACCATG
Resource information
  A portion of this plasmid was derived from a plasmid made by: mApple was amplified from mApple-pBAD, a gift from Michael Davidson & Nathan Shaner & Roger Tsien (Addgene plasmid # 54536 ; http://n2t.net/addgene:54536 ; RRID:Addgene_54536). The mCitrine coding sequence was originally obtained from the pET mCitrine LIC cloning vector (a gift from Scott Gradia (Addgene plasmid # 29771)).
Terms and licenses: Academic/Nonprofit Terms; Industry Terms: Not Available to Industry
How to cite: GS1.1/CURT1B was a gift from Mathias Pribil (Addgene plasmid # 140412 ; http://n2t.net/addgene:140412 ; RRID:Addgene_140412)
